Addgene plasmid #142341: TFORF2632
Purpose: Lentiviral vector for overexpressing transcription factor ORFs with unique 24-bp barcodes. Barcodes facilitate identification of transcription factors in pooled screens.
Depositing lab: Feng Zhang. Depositing organization: Broad Institute. Publication: A transcription factor atlas of directed differentiation. Joung J, Ma S, Tay T, Geiger-Schuller KR, Kirchgatterer PC, Verdine VK, Guo B, Arias-Garcia MA, Allen WE, Singh A, Kuksenko O, Abudayyeh OO, Gootenberg JS, Fu Z, Macrae RK, Buenrostro JD, Regev A, Zhang F. Cell. 2023 Jan 5;186(1):209-229.e26. doi: 10.1016/j.cell.2022.11.026. PubMed 36608654.
Backbone
  Vector backbone: pLX_TRC317
  Backbone manufacturer: Broad Institute Genetic Perturbation Platform
  Backbone size w/o insert (bp): 8264
  Vector type: Mammalian Expression, Lentiviral
  Selectable markers: Puromycin
Growth in bacteria
  Bacterial resistance: Ampicillin, 100 μg/mL
  Growth temperature: 30°C
  Growth strain: NEB Stable
  Copy number: High Copy
Gene/Insert
  Gene/Insert name: TFDP3
  Species: H. sapiens (human)
  Insert size (bp): 1319
  Entrez Gene: TFDP3 (a.k.a. CT30, DP4, HCA661)
  Promoter: EF1a
  Cloning method: Unknown
  Sequencing primers: 5′ GGGTGGAGACTGAAGTTAGGCCAG; 3′ CACATAGCGTAAAAGGAGCAACATAG
Terms and licenses: Academic/Nonprofit Terms; Industry Terms: Not Available to Industry
Depositor comments: NM_016521,ENST00000310125 . The transcription factor ORF portion of this plasmid was synthesized by Genewiz. Please test multiple small colonies in case of plasmid recombination. To make this collection available in a timely manner, a portion of this collection was not fully sequenced by Addgene. If an Addgene verified full plasmid sequence is not available, please contact us prior to placing an order to request the full sequence.
How to cite: TFORF2632 was a gift from Feng Zhang (Addgene plasmid # 142341 ; http://n2t.net/addgene:142341 ; RRID:Addgene_142341)
