[The description below was written by a language model from this plasmid's Addgene catalogue record and pLannotate feature annotations shown in this document.]
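Description:
TFORF2632 is a lentiviral mammalian expression plasmid built on the pLX_TRC317 backbone and carrying the human TFDP3 open reading frame (also known as DP4, HCA661 or CT30), which encodes a DP-family protein annotated as a competitive inhibitor of E2F-mediated transactivation. It belongs to a barcoded transcription factor ORF collection in which each construct carries a unique 24-bp barcode, so that the overexpressed factor can be identified in pooled screens. The barcode is not annotated as a separate feature in the table. In bacteria the plasmid is maintained through a high-copy ColE1/pUC-type origin with ampicillin resistance. An f1 origin and remnants of a lac/lacZα cloning region flanked by T3 and T7 promoters are also present in the backbone. The depositor notes that the plasmid can recombine, as is common for LTR-containing vectors, and that the ORF was made by gene synthesis.

The viral cassette has a third-generation, self-inactivating layout. An RSV promoter drives a truncated HIV-1 5' LTR, followed by the Ψ packaging signal with a partial gag sequence, the RRE for Rev-dependent export of the genomic RNA, and a cPPT/CTS element. It ends with a ΔU3 3' LTR and a downstream SV40 polyadenylation signal. Within the provirus, an SV40 early promoter/origin segment precedes a puromycin N-acetyltransferase gene for selecting transduced cells. Downstream, the EF-1α promoter drives constitutive TFDP3 expression, and a WPRE after the ORF enhances transcript stability and expression. A short U6 promoter fragment annotated between the ORF and the WPRE is probably only a partial sequence match rather than a functional element. The construct is used to make lentivirus for stable TFDP3 overexpression, for example in pooled transcription factor screens of directed differentiation.
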