Features (pLannotate 1.2.2; 31 found; start..end, strand, type, name):
      5..231     +  promoter       RSV promoter: Rous sarcoma virus enhancer/promoter
    232..412     +  LTR            5' LTR (truncated): truncated 5' long terminal repeat (LTR) from HIV-1
    459..584     +  misc_feature   HIV-1 Ψ: packaging signal of human immunodeficiency virus type 1
    568..931     +  CDS            HIV-1 gag (fragment): gag protein from human immunodeficiency virus 1; gag
   1077..1310    +  misc_feature   RRE: The Rev response element (RRE) of HIV-1 allows for Rev-dependent mRNA export from the nucleus to the cytoplasm.
   1687..1713    +  CDS            Rev (fragment): human immunodeficiency virus 1 (HIV-1) Rev protein; rev; enhances nuclear export of unspliced and incompletely spliced viral mRNAs
   1720..1743    +  promoter       SV40 promoter (fragment): SV40 early promoter
   1744..1815    +  promoter       SV40 promoter (fragment): SV40 enhancer and early promoter
   1839..1974    +  rep_origin     SV40 ori: SV40 origin of replication
   2020..2616    +  CDS            PuroR (fragment): puromycin N-acetyltransferase; pac from Streptomyces; confers resistance to puromycin
   2665..2782    +  misc_feature   cPPT/CTS: central polypurine tract and central termination sequence of HIV-1
   2847..2913    +  CDS            small t antigen (fragment): SV40 (simian virus 40) small t antigen
   2920..4098    +  promoter       EF-1α promoter: strong constitutive promoter for human elongation factor EF-1α
   4115..5329    +  CDS            TFDP3: TFDP3_HUMAN - Also known as DP4, HCA661. Experimental evidence at protein level: Swiss-Prot protein existence level 1. Competitive inhibitor of E2F-mediated transactivation activity. Impairs E2F-mediated cell-cycle progression from G(1) to S phase. From Homo sapiens (Human).
   5345..5398    +  promoter       U6 promoter (fragment): RNA polymerase III promoter for human U6 snRNA
   5440..6028    +  misc_feature   WPRE: woodchuck hepatitis virus posttranscriptional regulatory element
   6079..6098    +  misc_feature   cPPT/CTS (fragment): central polypurine tract and central termination sequence of HIV-1
   6100..6333    +  LTR            3' LTR (ΔU3): self-inactivating 3' long terminal repeat (LTR) from HIV-1
   6411..6532    +  polyA_signal   SV40 poly(A) signal: SV40 polyadenylation signal
   6572..6707    +  rep_origin     SV40 ori: SV40 origin of replication
   6728..6746    -  promoter       T7 promoter: promoter for bacteriophage T7 RNA polymerase
   6754..6909    +  CDS            lacZα (fragment): LacZα fragment of β-galactosidase; lacZ fragment
   6914..7342    +  rep_origin     f1 ori (sequence partly withheld): f1 bacteriophage origin of replication; arrow indicates direction of (+) strand synthesis
   7395..7499    +  promoter       AmpR promoter: bla
   7500..8360    +  CDS            AmpR: β-lactamase; bla; confers resistance to ampicillin, carbenicillin, and related antibiotics
   8531..9119    +  rep_origin     ori: high-copy-number ColE1/pMB1/pBR322/pUC origin of replication
   9302..9394    +  CDS            lacI (fragment): lac repressor; lacI; The lac repressor binds to the lac operator to inhibit transcription in E. coli. This inhibition can be relieved by adding lactose or isopropyl-β-D-thiogalactopyranoside (IPTG).
   9407..9428    +  protein_bind   CAP binding site: CAP binding activates transcription in the presence of cAMP. E. coli catabolite activator protein
   9443..9473    +  promoter       lac promoter: promoter for the E. coli lac operon
   9481..9497    +  protein_bind   lac operator: The lac repressor binds to the lac operator to inhibit transcription in E. coli. This inhibition can be relieved by adding lactose or isopropyl-β-D-thiogalactopyranoside (IPTG). lac repressor encoded by lacI
   9542..9560    +  promoter       T3 promoter: promoter for bacteriophage T3 RNA polymerase
>Addgene plasmid #142341 | TFORF2632 | addgene full sequence | sequence record 454968 | Addgene NGS Result
TTAATGTAGTCTTATGCAATACTCTTGTAGTCTTGCAACATGGTAACGATGAGTTAGCAACATGCCTTAC
AAGGAGAGAAAAAGCACCGTGCATGCCGATTGGTGGAAGTAAGGTGGTACGATCGTGCCTTATTAGGAAG
GCAACAGACGGGTCTGACATGGATTGGACGAACCACTGAATTGCCGCATTGCAGAGATATTGTATTTAAG
TGCCTAGCTCGATACATAAACGGGTCTCTCTGGTTAGACCAGATCTGAGCCTGGGAGCTCTCTGGCTAAC
TAGGGAACCCACTGCTTAAGCCTCAATAAAGCTTGCCTTGAGTGCTTCAAGTAGTGTGTGCCCGTCTGTT
GTGTGACTCTGGTAACTAGAGATCCCTCAGACCCTTTTAGTCAGTGTGGAAAATCTCTAGCAGTGGCGCC
CGAACAGGGACTTGAAAGCGAAAGGGAAACCAGAGGAGCTCTCTCGACGCAGGACTCGGCTTGCTGAAGC
GCGCACGGCAAGAGGCGAGGGGCGGCGACTGGTGAGTACGCCAAAAATTTTGACTAGCGGAGGCTAGAAG
GAGAGAGATGGGTGCGAGAGCGTCAGTATTAAGCGGGGGAGAATTAGATCGCGATGGGAAAAAATTCGGT
TAAGGCCAGGGGGAAAGAAAAAATATAAATTAAAACATATAGTATGGGCAAGCAGGGAGCTAGAACGATT
CGCAGTTAATCCTGGCCTGTTAGAAACATCAGAAGGCTGTAGACAAATACTGGGACAGCTACAACCATCC
CTTCAGACAGGATCAGAAGAACTTAGATCATTATATAATACAGTAGCAACCCTCTATTGTGTGCATCAAA
GGATAGAGATAAAAGACACCAAGGAAGCTTTAGACAAGATAGAGGAAGAGCAAAACAAAAGTAAGACCAC
CGCACAGCAAGCGGCCGCTGATCTTCAGACCTGGAGGAGGAGATATGAGGGACAATTGGAGAAGTGAATT
ATATAAATATAAAGTAGTAAAAATTGAACCATTAGGAGTAGCACCCACCAAGGCAAAGAGAAGAGTGGTG
CAGAGAGAAAAAAGAGCAGTGGGAATAGGAGCTTTGTTCCTTGGGTTCTTGGGAGCAGCAGGAAGCACTA
TGGGCGCAGCGTCAATGACGCTGACGGTACAGGCCAGACAATTATTGTCTGGTATAGTGCAGCAGCAGAA
CAATTTGCTGAGGGCTATTGAGGCGCAACAGCATCTGTTGCAACTCACAGTCTGGGGCATCAAGCAGCTC
CAGGCAAGAATCCTGGCTGTGGAAAGATACCTAAAGGATCAACAGCTCCTGGGGATTTGGGGTTGCTCTG
GAAAACTCATTTGCACCACTGCTGTGCCTTGGAATGCTAGTTGGAGTAATAAATCTCTGGAACAGATTTG
GAATCACACGACCTGGATGGAGTGGGACAGAGAAATTAACAATTACACAAGCTTAATACACTCCTTAATT
GAAGAATCGCAAAACCAGCAAGAAAAGAATGAACAAGAATTATTGGAATTAGATAAATGGGCAAGTTTGT
GGAATTGGTTTAACATAACAAATTGGCTGTGGTATATAAAATTATTCATAATGATAGTAGGAGGCTTGGT
AGGTTTAAGAATAGTTTTTGCTGTACTTTCTATAGTGAATAGAGTTAGGCAGGGATATTCACCATTATCG
TTTCAGACCCACCTCCCAACCCCGAGGGGACCCATGCATTGCATCTCAATTAGTCAGCAACCAGGTGTGG
AAAGTCCCCAGGCTCCCCAGCAGGCAGAAGTATGCAAAGCATGCGTCTCAATTAGTCAGCAACCATAGTC
CCGCCCCTAACTCCGCCCATCCCGCCCCTAACTCCGCCCAGTTCCGCCCATTCTCCGCCCCATGGCTGAC
TAATTTTTTTTATTTATGCAGAGGCCGAGGCCGCCTCGGCCTCTGAGCTATTCCAGAAGTAGTGAGGAGG
CTTTTTTGGAGGCCTAGGCTTTTGCAAAAAGCTTTCTAGAGGTACCACCGGAGCTTACCATGACCGAGTA
CAAGCCCACGGTGCGCCTCGCCACCCGCGACGACGTCCCCAGGGCCGTACGCACCCTCGCCGCCGCGTTC
GCCGACTACCCCGCCACGCGCCACACCGTCGATCCGGACCGCCACATCGAGCGGGTCACCGAGCTGCAAG
AACTCTTCCTCACGCGCGTCGGGCTCGACATCGGCAAGGTGTGGGTCGCGGACGACGGCGCCGCCGTGGC
GGTCTGGACCACGCCGGAGAGCGTCGAAGCGGGGGCGGTGTTCGCCGAGATCGGCCCGCGCATGGCCGAG
TTGAGCGGTTCCCGGCTGGCCGCGCAGCAACAGATGGAAGGCCTCCTGGCGCCGCACCGGCCCAAGGAGC
CCGCGTGGTTCCTGGCCACCGTCGGCGTCTCGCCCGACCACCAGGGCAAGGGTCTGGGCAGCGCCGTCGT
GCTCCCCGGAGTGGAGGCGGCCGAGCGCGCCGGGGTGCCCGCCTTCCTGGAGACCTCCGCGCCCCGCAAC
CTCCCCTTCTACGAGCGGCTCGGCTTCACCGTCACCGCCGACGTCGAGGTGCCCGAAGGACCGCGCACCT
GGTGCATGACCCGCAAGCCCGGTGCCAGTTAACGAATTCTAGATCTTGAGACAAATGGCAGTATTCATCC
ACAATTTTAAAAGAAAAGGGGGGATTGGGGGGTACAGTGCAGGGGAAAGAATAGTAGACATAATAGCAAC
AGACATACAAACTAAAGAATTACAAAAACAAATTACAAAAATTCAAAATTTTCGGGTTTATTACAGGGAC
AGCAGAGATCCACTTTGGCGCCGGCTCGAGGCCTGCAGGTGCAAAGATGGATAAAGTTTTAAACAGAGAG
GAATCTTTGCAGCTAATGGACCTTCTAGGTCTTGAAAGGAGTGGGAATTGGCTCCGGTGCCCGTCAGTGG
GCAGAGCGCACATCGCCCACAGTCCCCGAGAAGTTGGGGGGAGGGGTCGGCAATTGAACCGGTGCCTAGA
GAAGGTGGCGCGGGGTAAACTGGGAAAGTGATGTCGTGTACTGGCTCCGCCTTTTTCCCGAGGGTGGGGG
AGAACCGTATATAAGTGCAGTAGTCGCCGTGAACGTTCTTTTTCGCAACGGGTTTGCCGCCAGAACACAG
GTAAGTGCCGTGTGTGGTTCCCGCGGGCCTGGCCTCTTTACGGGTTATGGCCCTTGCGTGCCTTGAATTA
CTTCCACCTGGCTGCAGTACGTGATTCTTGATCCCGAGCTTCGGGTTGGAAGTGGGTGGGAGAGTTCGAG
GCCTTGCGCTTAAGGAGCCCCTTCGCCTCGTGCTTGAGTTGAGGCCTGGCCTGGGCGCTGGGGCCGCCGC
GTGCGAATCTGGTGGCACCTTCGCGCCTGTCTCGCTGCTTTCGATAAGTCTCTAGCCATTTAAAATTTTT
GATGACCTGCTGCGACGCTTTTTTTCTGGCAAGATAGTCTTGTAAATGCGGGCCAAGATCTGCACACTGG
TATTTCGGTTTTTGGGGCCGCGGGCGGCGACGGGGCCCGTGCGTCCCAGCGCACATGTTCGGCGAGGCGG
GGCCTGCGAGCGCGGCCACCGAGAATCGGACGGGGGTAGTCTCAAGCTGGCCGGCCTGCTCTGGTGCCTG
GCCTCGCGCCGCCGTGTATCGCCCCGCCCTGGGCGGCAAGGCTGGCCCGGTCGGCACCAGTTGCGTGAGC
GGAAAGATGGCCGCTTCCCGGCCCTGCTGCAGGGAGCTCAAAATGGAGGACGCGGCGCTCGGGAGAGCGG
GCGGGTGAGTCACCCACACAAAGGAAAAGGGCCTTTCCGTCCTCAGCCGTCGCTTCATGTGACTCCACGG
AGTACCGGGCGCCGTCCAGGCACCTCGATTAGTTCTCGAGCTTTTGGAGTACGTCGTCTTTAGGTTGGGG
GGAGGGGTTTTATGCGATGGAGTTTCCCCACACTGAGTGGGTGGAGACTGAAGTTAGGCCAGCTTGGCAC
TTGATGTAATTCTCCTTGGAATTTGCCCTTTTTGAGTTTGGATCTTGGTTCATTCTCAAGCCTCAGACAG
TGGTTCAAAGTTTTTTTCTTCCATTTCAGGTGTCGTGAGGCTAGCACCGCCACCATGGCAAAATATGTCA
GTCTCACTGAAGCTAACGAAGAACTCAAGGTCTTAATGGACGAGAACCAGACCAGCCGCCCCGTGGCCGT
TCACACCTCCACCGTGAACCCGCTCGGGAAGCAGCTCTTGCCGAAAACCTTTGGACAGTCCAGTGTCAAC
ATTGACCAGCAAGTGGTAATTGGTATGCCTCAGAGACCAGCAGCATCAAACATCCCTGTGGTAGGAAGCC
CAAACCCACCCAGCACTCACTTTGCCTCTCAGAACCAGCATTCCTACTCCTCACCTCCTTGGGCCGGGCA
GCACAACAGGAAAGGAGAGAAGAATGGCATGGGCCTGTGCCGTCTTTCCATGAAGGTCTGGGAGACGGTG
CAGAGGAAAGGGACCACTTCCTGCCAGGAAGTGGTGGGCGAGCTGGTCGCCAAGTTCAGAGCTGCCAGCA
ACCACGCCTCACCAAACGAGTCAGCTTATGACGTGAAAAACATAAAACGGCGCACCTACGATGCCTTAAA
CGTGCTGATGGCCATGAATATCATCTCCAGGGAGAAAAAGAAGATCAAGTGGATTGGTCTGACCACCAAC
TCGGCTCAGAACTGTCAGAACTTACGGGTGGAAAGACAGAAGAGACTTGAAAGAATAAAGCAGAAACAGT
CTGAACTTCAACAACTTATTCTACAGCAAATTGCTTTCAAGAACCTGGTGCTGAGAAACCAGTATGTGGA
GGAGCAGGTCAGCCAGCGGCCGCTGCCCAACTCAGTCATCCACGTGCCCTTCATCATCATCAGCAGTAGC
AAGAAGACCGTCATCAACTGCAGCATCTCCGACGACAAATCAGAATATCTGTTTAAGTTTAACAGCTCCT
TTGAAATCCACGATGACACAGAAGTGCTGATGTGGATGGGCATGACTTTTGGGCTAGAGTCCGGGAGCTG
CTCTGCCGAAGACCTTAAAATGGCCAGAAATTTGGTCCCAAAGGCTCTGGAGCCGTACGTGACAGAAATG
GCTCAGGGAACTTTTGGAGGTGTGTTCACGACGGCAGGTTCCAGGTCTAATGGCACGTGGCTTTCTGCCA
GTGACCTGACCAACATTGCGATTGGGATGCTGGCCACAAGCTCCGGTGGATCTCAGTACAGTGGCTCCAG
GGTGGAGACCCCAGCAGTCGAGGAGGAAGAGGAGGAGGACAACAACGATGACGACCTCAGTGAGAATGAC
GAGGATGACTAGTAATGAACTAGTCCGTAACTTGAAAGTATTTCGATTTCTTGGCTTTATATATCTTGTG
GAAAGGACGAACGCATAGCACCGTGGACCGTGAAACGCGTTAAGTCGACAATCAACCTCTGGATTACAAA
ATTTGTGAAAGATTGACTGGTATTCTTAACTATGTTGCTCCTTTTACGCTATGTGGATACGCTGCTTTAA
TGCCTTTGTATCATGCTATTGCTTCCCGTATGGCTTTCATTTTCTCCTCCTTGTATAAATCCTGGTTGCT
GTCTCTTTATGAGGAGTTGTGGCCCGTTGTCAGGCAACGTGGCGTGGTGTGCACTGTGTTTGCTGACGCA
ACCCCCACTGGTTGGGGCATTGCCACCACCTGTCAGCTCCTTTCCGGGACTTTCGCTTTCCCCCTCCCTA
TTGCCACGGCGGAACTCATCGCCGCCTGCCTTGCCCGCTGCTGGACAGGGGCTCGGCTGTTGGGCACTGA
CAATTCCGTGGTGTTGTCGGGGAAATCATCGTCCTTTCCTTGGCTGCTCGCCTGTGTTGCCACCTGGATT
CTGCGCGGGACGTCCTTCTGCTACGTCCCTTCGGCCCTCAATCCAGCGGACCTTCCTTCCCGCGGCCTGC
TGCCGGCTCTGCGGCCTCTTCCGCGTCTTCGCCTTCGCCCTCAGACGAGTCGGATCTCCCTTTGGGCCGC
CTCCCCGCGTCGACTTTAAGACCAATGACTTACAAGGCAGCTGTAGATCTTAGCCACTTTTTAAAAGAAA
AGGGGGGACTGGAAGGGCTAATTCACTCCCAACGAAGACAAGATCTGCTTTTTGCTTGTACTGGGTCTCT
CTGGTTAGACCAGATCTGAGCCTGGGAGCTCTCTGGCTAACTAGGGAACCCACTGCTTAAGCCTCAATAA
AGCTTGCCTTGAGTGCTTCAAGTAGTGTGTGCCCGTCTGTTGTGTGACTCTGGTAACTAGAGATCCCTCA
GACCCTTTTAGTCAGTGTGGAAAATCTCTAGCAGTACGTATAGTAGTTCATGTCATCTTATTATTCAGTA
TTTATAACTTGCAAAGAAATGAATATCAGAGAGTGAGAGGAACTTGTTTATTGCAGCTTATAATGGTTAC
AAATAAAGCAATAGCATCACAAATTTCACAAATAAAGCATTTTTTTCACTGCATTCTAGTTGTGGTTTGT
CCAAACTCATCAATGTATCTTATCATGTCTGGCTCTAGCTATCCCGCCCCTAACTCCGCCCATCCCGCCC
CTAACTCCGCCCAGTTCCGCCCATTCTCCGCCCCATGGCTGACTAATTTTTTTTATTTATGCAGAGGCCG
AGGCCGCCTCGGCCTCTGAGCTATTCCAGAAGTAGTGAGGAGGCTTTTTTGGAGGCCTAGGGACGTACCC
AATTCGCCCTATAGTGAGTCGTATTACGCGCGCTCACTGGCCGTCGTTTTACAACGTCGTGACTGGGAAA
ACCCTGGCGTTACCCAACTTAATCGCCTTGCAGCACATCCCCCTTTCGCCAGCTGGCGTAATAGCGAAGA
GGCCCGCACCGATCGCCCTTCCCAACAGTTGCGCAGCCTGAATGGCGAATGGG
[124 nt withheld, positions 6914-7037]
C
[91 nt withheld, positions 7039-7129]
A
[49 nt withheld, positions 7131-7179]
CCTTTGACGTTGGAGTCCACGTTCTTT
[37 nt withheld, positions 7207-7243]
ACCCTATCTCGGTCTATTCTTTTGATTTATAAGGGATTTTGCCGATTTCGGCCTATTGGTTAAAAAATGA
GCTGATTTAACAAAAATTTAACGCGAATTTTAACAAAATATTAACGCTTACAATTTAGGTGGCACTTTTC
GGGGAAATGTGCGCGGAACCCCTATTTGTTTATTTTTCTAAATACATTCAAATATGTATCCGCTCATGAG
ACAATAACCCTGATAAATGCTTCAATAATATTGAAAAAGGAAGAGTATGAGTATTCAACATTTCCGTGTC
GCCCTTATTCCCTTTTTTGCGGCATTTTGCCTTCCTGTTTTTGCTCACCCAGAAACGCTGGTGAAAGTAA
AAGATGCTGAAGATCAGTTGGGTGCACGAGTGGGTTACATCGAACTGGATCTCAACAGCGGTAAGATCCT
TGAGAGTTTTCGCCCCGAAGAACGTTTTCCAATGATGAGCACTTTTAAAGTTCTGCTATGTGGCGCGGTA
TTATCCCGTATTGACGCCGGGCAAGAGCAACTCGGTCGCCGCATACACTATTCTCAGAATGACTTGGTTG
AGTACTCACCAGTCACAGAAAAGCATCTTACGGATGGCATGACAGTAAGAGAATTATGCAGTGCTGCCAT
AACCATGAGTGATAACACTGCGGCCAACTTACTTCTGACAACGATCGGAGGACCGAAGGAGCTAACCGCT
TTTTTGCACAACATGGGGGATCATGTAACTCGCCTTGATCGTTGGGAACCGGAGCTGAATGAAGCCATAC
CAAACGACGAGCGTGACACCACGATGCCTGTAGCAATGGCAACAACGTTGCGCAAACTATTAACTGGCGA
ACTACTTACTCTAGCTTCCCGGCAACAATTAATAGACTGGATGGAGGCGGATAAAGTTGCAGGACCACTT
CTGCGCTCGGCCCTTCCGGCTGGCTGGTTTATTGCTGATAAATCTGGAGCCGGTGAGCGTGGGTCTCGCG
GTATCATTGCAGCACTGGGGCCAGATGGTAAGCCCTCCCGTATCGTAGTTATCTACACGACGGGGAGTCA
GGCAACTATGGATGAACGAAATAGACAGATCGCTGAGATAGGTGCCTCACTGATTAAGCATTGGTAACTG
TCAGACCAAGTTTACTCATATATACTTTAGATTGATTTAAAACTTCATTTTTAATTTAAAAGGATCTAGG
TGAAGATCCTTTTTGATAATCTCATGACCAAAATCCCTTAACGTGAGTTTTCGTTCCACTGAGCGTCAGA
CCCCGTAGAAAAGATCAAAGGATCTTCTTGAGATCCTTTTTTTCTGCGCGTAATCTGCTGCTTGCAAACA
AAAAAACCACCGCTACCAGCGGTGGTTTGTTTGCCGGATCAAGAGCTACCAACTCTTTTTCCGAAGGTAA
CTGGCTTCAGCAGAGCGCAGATACCAAATACTGTTCTTCTAGTGTAGCCGTAGTTAGGCCACCACTTCAA
GAACTCTGTAGCACCGCCTACATACCTCGCTCTGCTAATCCTGTTACCAGTGGCTGCTGCCAGTGGCGAT
AAGTCGTGTCTTACCGGGTTGGACTCAAGACGATAGTTACCGGATAAGGCGCAGCGGTCGGGCTGAACGG
GGGGTTCGTGCACACAGCCCAGCTTGGAGCGAACGACCTACACCGAACTGAGATACCTACAGCGTGAGCT
ATGAGAAAGCGCCACGCTTCCCGAAGGGAGAAAGGCGGACAGGTATCCGGTAAGCGGCAGGGTCGGAACA
GGAGAGCGCACGAGGGAGCTTCCAGGGGGAAACGCCTGGTATCTTTATAGTCCTGTCGGGTTTCGCCACC
TCTGACTTGAGCGTCGATTTTTGTGATGCTCGTCAGGGGGGCGGAGCCTATGGAAAAACGCCAGCAACGC
GGCCTTTTTACGGTTCCTGGCCTTTTGCTGGCCTTTTGCTCACATGTTCTTTCCTGCGTTATCCCCTGAT
TCTGTGGATAACCGTATTACCGCCTTTGAGTGAGCTGATACCGCTCGCCGCAGCCGAACGACCGAGCGCA
GCGAGTCAGTGAGCGAGGAAGCGGAAGAGCGCCCAATACGCAAACCGCCTCTCCCCGCGCGTTGGCCGAT
TCATTAATGCAGCTGGCACGACAGGTTTCCCGACTGGAAAGCGGGCAGTGAGCGCAACGCAATTAATGTG
AGTTAGCTCACTCATTAGGCACCCCAGGCTTTACACTTTATGCTTCCGGCTCGTATGTTGTGTGGAATTG
TGAGCGGATAACAATTTCACACAGGAAACAGCTATGACCATGATTACGCCAAGCGCGCAATTAACCCTCA
CTAAAGGGAACAAAAGCTGGAGCTGCAAGC
