>Addgene plasmid #142341 | TFORF2632 | depositor partial sequence | sequence record 279161 | Insert
ACCGCCACCATGGCAAAATATGTCAGTCTCACTGAAGCTAACGAAGAACTCAAGGTCTTAATGGACGAGA
ACCAGACCAGCCGCCCCGTGGCCGTTCACACCTCCACCGTGAACCCGCTCGGGAAGCAGCTCTTGCCGAA
AACCTTTGGACAGTCCAGTGTCAACATTGACCAGCAAGTGGTAATTGGTATGCCTCAGAGACCAGCAGCA
TCAAACATCCCTGTGGTAGGAAGCCCAAACCCACCCAGCACTCACTTTGCCTCTCAGAACCAGCATTCCT
ACTCCTCACCTCCTTGGGCCGGGCAGCACAACAGGAAAGGAGAGAAGAATGGCATGGGCCTGTGCCGTCT
TTCCATGAAGGTCTGGGAGACGGTGCAGAGGAAAGGGACCACTTCCTGCCAGGAAGTGGTGGGCGAGCTG
GTCGCCAAGTTCAGAGCTGCCAGCAACCACGCCTCACCAAACGAGTCAGCTTATGACGTGAAAAACATAA
AACGGCGCACCTACGATGCCTTAAACGTGCTGATGGCCATGAATATCATCTCCAGGGAGAAAAAGAAGAT
CAAGTGGATTGGTCTGACCACCAACTCGGCTCAGAACTGTCAGAACTTACGGGTGGAAAGACAGAAGAGA
CTTGAAAGAATAAAGCAGAAACAGTCTGAACTTCAACAACTTATTCTACAGCAAATTGCTTTCAAGAACC
TGGTGCTGAGAAACCAGTATGTGGAGGAGCAGGTCAGCCAGCGGCCGCTGCCCAACTCAGTCATCCACGT
GCCCTTCATCATCATCAGCAGTAGCAAGAAGACCGTCATCAACTGCAGCATCTCCGACGACAAATCAGAA
TATCTGTTTAAGTTTAACAGCTCCTTTGAAATCCACGATGACACAGAAGTGCTGATGTGGATGGGCATGA
CTTTTGGGCTAGAGTCCGGGAGCTGCTCTGCCGAAGACCTTAAAATGGCCAGAAATTTGGTCCCAAAGGC
TCTGGAGCCGTACGTGACAGAAATGGCTCAGGGAACTTTTGGAGGTGTGTTCACGACGGCAGGTTCCAGG
TCTAATGGCACGTGGCTTTCTGCCAGTGACCTGACCAACATTGCGATTGGGATGCTGGCCACAAGCTCCG
GTGGATCTCAGTACAGTGGCTCCAGGGTGGAGACCCCAGCAGTCGAGGAGGAAGAGGAGGAGGACAACAA
CGATGACGACCTCAGTGAGAATGACGAGGATGACTAGTAATGAACTAGTCCGTAACTTGAAAGTATTTCG
ATTTCTTGGCTTTATATATCTTGTGGAAAGGACGAACGCATAGCACCGTGGACCGTGAA
