>Addgene plasmid #142341 | TFORF2632 | depositor partial sequence | sequence record 279162 | Barcode
ACGCATAGCACCGTGGACCGTGAA
